>Addgene plasmid #197660 | pBBR1_DVK_AE(J23100-BCD2-E0040m-B0015) | addgene full sequence | sequence record 388772 | Addgene NGS Result
GGAGTTGACGGCTAGCTCAGTCCTAGGTACAGTGCTAGCTACTGGGCCCAAGTTCACTTAAAAAGGAGAT
CAACAATGAAAGCAATTTTCGTACTGAAACATCTTAATCATGCTAAGGAGGTTTTCTAATGATGCGTAAA
GGAGAAGAACTTTTCACTGGAGTTGTCCCAATTCTTGTTGAATTAGATGGTGATGTTAATGGGCACAAAT
TTTCTGTCAGTGGAGAGGGTGAAGGTGATGCAACATACGGAAAACTTACCCTTAAATTTATTTGCACTAC
TGGAAAACTACCTGTTCCATGGCCAACACTTGTCACTACTTTCGGTTATGGTGTTCAATGCTTTGCGAGA
TACCCAGATCATATGAAACAGCATGACTTTTTCAAGAGTGCCATGCCCGAAGGTTATGTACAGGAAAGAA
CTATATTTTTCAAAGATGACGGGAACTACAAGACACGTGCTGAAGTCAAGTTTGAAGGTGATACCCTTGT
TAATAGAATCGAGTTAAAAGGTATTGATTTTAAAGAAGATGGAAACATTCTTGGACACAAATTGGAATAC
AACTATAACTCACACAATGTATACATCATGGCAGACAAACAAAAGAATGGAATCAAAGTTAACTTCAAAA
TTAGACACAACATTGAAGATGGAAGCGTTCAACTAGCAGACCATTATCAACAAAATACTCCAATTGGCGA
TGGCCCTGTCCTTTTACCAGACAACCATTACCTGTCCACACAATCTGCCCTTTCGAAAGATCCCAACGAA
AAGAGAGATCACATGGTCCTTCTTGAGTTTGTAACAGCTGCTGGGATTACACATGGCATGGATGAACTAT
ACAAATAATAAAGGTCCAGGCATCAAATAAAACGAAAGGCTCAGTCGAAAGACTGGGCCTTTCGTTTTAT
CTGTTGTTTGTCGGTGAACGCTCTCTACTAGAGTCACACTGGCTCACCTTCGGGTGGGCCTTTCTGCGTT
TATAGCTTATGTCTTCAGCAGTAGGACAAATCCGCCGCCCTAGACAGCTGGGCGCGCCCCCCCTACGGGC
TTGCTCTCCGGGCTTCGCCCTGCGCGGTCGCTGCGCTCCCTTGCCAGCCCGTGGATATGTGGACGATGGC
CGCGAGCGGCCACCGGCTGGCTCGCTTCGCTCGGCCCGTGGACAACCCTGCTGGACAAGCTGATGGACAG
GCTGCGCCTGCCCACGAGCTTGACCACAGGGATTGCCCACCGGCTACCCAGCCTTCGACCACATACCCAC
CGGCTCCAACTGCGCGGCCTGCGGCCTTGCCCCATCAATTTTTTTAATTTTCTCTGGGGAAAAGCCTCCG
GCCTGCGGCCTGCGCGCTTCGCTTGCCGGTTGGACACCAAGTGGAAGGCGGGTCAAGGCTCGCGCAGCGA
CCGCGCAGCGGCTTGGCCTTGACGCGCCTGGAACGACCCAAGCCTATGCGAGTGGGGGCAGTCGAAGGGC
GAAGCCCGCCCGCCTGCCCCCCGAGCCTCACGGCGGCGAGTGCGGGGGTTCCAAGGGGGCAGCGCCACCT
TGGGCAAGGCCGAAGGCCGCGCAGTCGATCAACAAGCCCCGGAGGGGCCACTTTTTGCCGGAGGGGGAGC
CGCGCCGAAGGCGTGGGGGAACCCCGCAGGGGTGCCCTTCTTTGGGCACCAAAGAACTAGATATAGGGCG
AAATGCGAAAGACTTAAAAATCAACAACTTAAAAAAGGGGGGTACGCAACAGCTCATTGCGGCACCCCCC
GCAATAGCTCATTGCGTAGGTTAAAGAAAATCTGTAATTGACTGCCACTTTTACGCAACGCATAATTGTT
GTCGCGCTGCCGAAAAGTTGCAGCTGATTGCGCATGGTGCCGCAACCGTGCGGCACCCCTACCGCATGGA
GATAAGCATGGCCACGCAGTCCAGAGAAATCGGCATTCAAGCCAAGAACAAGCCCGGTCACTGGGTGCAA
ACGGAACGCAAAGCGCATGAGGCGTGGGCCGGGCTTATTGCGAGGAAACCCACGGCGGCAATGCTGCTGC
ATCACCTCGTGGCGCAGATGGGCCACCAGAACGCCGTGGTGGTCAGCCAGAAAACACTTTCCAAGCTCAT
CGGACGTTCTTTGCGGACGGTCCAATACGCAGTCAAGGACTTGGTGGCCGAGCGCTGGATCTCCGTCGTG
AAGCTCAACGGCCCCGGCACCGTGTCGGCCTACGTGGTCAATGACCGCGTGGCGTGGGGCCAGCCCCGCG
ACCAGTTGCGCCTGTCGGTGTTCAGTGCCGCCGTGGTGGTTGATCACGACGACCAGGACGAATCGCTGTT
GGGGCATGGCGACCTGCGCCGCATCCCGACCCTGTATCCGGGCGAGCAGCAACTACCGACCGGCCCCGGC
GAGGAGCCGCCCAGCCAGCCCGGCATTCCGGGCATGGAACCAGACCTGCCAGCCTTGACCGAAACGGAGG
AATGGGAACGGCGCGGGCAGCAGCGCCTGCCGATGCCCGATGAGCCGTGTTTTCTGGACGATGGCGAGCC
GTTGGAGCCGCCGACACGGGTAACGCTGCCGCGCCGGTAGGGCCGGCCTACGGCCAGCCTCGCAGAGCAG
GATTCCCGTTGAGCACCGCCAGGTGCGAATAAGGGACAGTGAAGAAGGAACACCCGCTCGCGGGTGGGCC
TACTTCACCTATCCTGCCCTTGTGTCTCAAAATCTCTGATGTACATTGCACAAGATAAAAATATATCATC
ATGAACAATAAAACTGTCTGCTTACATAAACAGTAATACAAGGGGTGTTATGAGCCATATTCAACGGGAA
ACGTCTTGCTCCAGGCCGCGATTAAATTCCAACATGGATGCTGATTTATATGGGTATAAATGGGCTCGCG
ATAATGTCGGGCAATCAGGTGCGACAATCTATCGATTGTATGGGAAGCCCGATGCGCCAGAGTTGTTTCT
GAAACATGGCAAAGGTAGCGTTGCCAATGATGTTACAGATGAGATGGTCAGACTAAACTGGCTGACGGAA
TTTATGCCTCTTCCGACCATCAAGCATTTTATCCGTACTCCTGATGATGCATGGTTACTCACCACTGCGA
TCCCCGGGAAAACAGCATTCCAGGTATTAGAAGAATATCCTGATTCAGGTGAAAATATTGTTGATGCGCT
GGCAGTGTTCCTGCGCCGGTTGCATTCGATTCCTGTTTGTAATTGTCCTTTTAACAGCGATCGCGTATTT
CGTCTCGCTCAGGCGCAATCACGAATGAATAACGGTTTGGTTGATGCGAGTGATTTTGATGACGAGCGTA
ATGGCTGGCCTGTTGAACAAGTCTGGAAAGAAATGCATAAGCTTTTGCCATTCTCACCGGATTCAGTCGT
CACTCATGGTGATTTCTCACTTGATAACCTTATTTTTGACGAGGGGAAATTAATAGGTTGTATTGATGTT
GGACGAGTCGGAATCGCAGACCGATACCAGGATCTTGCCATCCTATGGAACTGCCTCGGTGAGTTTTCTC
CTTCATTACAGAAACGGCTTTTTCAAAAATATGGTATTGATAATCCTGATATGAATAAATTGCAGTTTCA
TTTGATGCTCGATGAGTTTTTCTAAGGTAACTGTCAGACCAAGTTTACTCATATATACTTTAGATTGATT
TTTCGTTCCACTGAGCGTCAGACCCCAGAACTCTGTCAGACCGAGTGGAAGACAT
Features (pLannotate 1.2.2; 8 found; start..end, strand, type, name):
      5..29      +  promoter       J23119(SpeI) promoter (fragment): bacterial promoter (Registry of Standard Biological Parts BBa J23119) modified to end with an SpeI site
    132..845     +  CDS            hfriFP: hfriFP is a fluorescent protein published in 2013, derived from Herbaspirillum frisingense.
    864..935     +  terminator     rrnB T1 terminator: transcription terminator T1 from the E. coli rrnB gene
    951..978     +  terminator     T7Te terminator: phage T7 early transcription terminator
   1126..1897    +  rep_origin     pBBR1 oriV: replication origin of the broad-host-range plasmid pBBR1 from Bordetella bronchiseptica; requires the pBBR1 Rep protein for replication
   1898..2560    +  CDS            pBBR1 Rep: replication protein for the broad-host-range plasmid pBBR1 from Bordetella bronchiseptica
   2571..2679    -  oriT           oriT: incP origin of transfer
   2780..3595    +  CDS            KanR: aminoglycoside phosphotransferase; aph(3')-Ia; confers resistance to kanamycin in bacteria or G418 (Geneticin®) in eukaryotes
