[The description below was written by a language model from this plasmid's Addgene catalogue record and pLannotate feature annotations shown in this document.]
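Description:
pBBR1_DVK_AE(J23100-BCD2-E0040m-B0015) is a small (about 3.7 kb) broad-host-range bacterial expression plasmid built for synthetic biology work. Its backbone is pBBR1, modified to carry a CIDAR MoClo cloning site and a kanamycin resistance gene. Replication depends on the pBBR1 oriV together with the adjacent pBBR1 Rep protein, a pair originally from a Bordetella bronchiseptica plasmid that functions in many Gram-negative species. The record lists it as low copy when propagated in E. coli DH5alpha. Selection is by kanamycin through an aph(3')-Ia aminoglycoside phosphotransferase. An annotated incP oriT lies between the Rep gene and the resistance marker, which would in principle allow conjugative mobilisation from a donor supplying transfer functions.

The payload is a single assembled transcription unit, and the "AE" in the name presumably refers to the flanking MoClo fusion sites. According to the name and stated purpose, the constitutive Anderson promoter J23100 drives GFP (E0040m, roughly 720 bp). Translation is initiated through BCD2, a bicistronic design element that uses a short leader cistron to make translation initiation less dependent on the downstream coding sequence. The unit ends in the B0015 double terminator, which appears in the feature table as the rrnB T1 and T7Te terminators.

The automated annotation labels the promoter as a fragment of the closely related J23119 and calls the reporter ORF "hfriFP". These are most likely nearest-match assignments, as the catalogue entry identifies the parts as J23100 and GFP. BCD2 is not annotated but would fall in the gap between promoter and coding sequence. The plasmid serves as a constitutive GFP reporter for characterising and comparing standard genetic parts when they are transferred across diverse bacterial hosts.
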