Addgene plasmid #197660: pBBR1_DVK_AE(J23100-BCD2-E0040m-B0015)
Purpose: Expresses GFP under the control of J23100 and BCD2
Depositing lab: Eric Young. Depositing organization: Worcester Polytechnic Institute. Publication: Systematic Part Transfer by Extending a Modular Toolkit to Diverse Bacteria. Keating KW, Young EM. ACS Synth Biol. 2023 Jun 9. doi: 10.1021/acssynbio.3c00104. PubMed 37294017.
Backbone
  Vector backbone: pBBR1
  Modifications to backbone: CIDAR MoClo cloning site, kanamycin resistance
  Vector type: Bacterial Expression, Synthetic Biology
Growth in bacteria
  Bacterial resistance: Kanamycin, 50 μg/mL
  Growth temperature: 37°C
  Growth strain: DH5alpha
  Copy number: Low Copy
Gene/Insert
  Gene/Insert name: GFP
  Species: Synthetic
  Insert size (bp): 720
Terms and licenses: Academic/Nonprofit Terms; Industry Terms: Not Available to Industry
How to cite: pBBR1_DVK_AE(J23100-BCD2-E0040m-B0015) was a gift from Eric Young (Addgene plasmid # 197660 ; http://n2t.net/addgene:197660 ; RRID:Addgene_197660)
